Addgene plasmid #187740: MAC_N_ELF3
Purpose: MAC-tagged gene expression of human ELF3
Depositing lab: Markku Varjosalo. Publication: Human transcription factor protein interaction networks. Goos H, Kinnunen M, Salokas K, Tan Z, Liu X, Yadav L, Zhang Q, Wei GH, Varjosalo M. Nat Commun. 2022 Feb 9;13(1):766. doi: 10.1038/s41467-022-28341-5. PubMed 35140242.
Backbone
  Vector backbone: MAC-tag-N
  Vector type: Mammalian Expression
Growth in bacteria
  Bacterial resistance: Ampicillin, 100 μg/mL
  Growth temperature: 37°C
  Growth strain: DH5alpha
  Copy number: High Copy
Gene/Insert
  Gene/Insert name: ELF3
  Species: H. sapiens (human)
  Entrez Gene: ELF3 (a.k.a. EPR-1, ERT, ESE-1, ESX)
  Cloning method: Gateway Cloning
Terms and licenses: Academic/Nonprofit Terms; Industry Terms: Not Available to Industry
How to cite: MAC_N_ELF3 was a gift from Markku Varjosalo (Addgene plasmid # 187740 ; http://n2t.net/addgene:187740 ; RRID:Addgene_187740)
