[The description below was written by a language model from this plasmid's Addgene catalogue record and pLannotate feature annotations shown in this document.]
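Description:
MAC_N_ELF3 is a mammalian expression plasmid built on the MAC-tag-N backbone, carrying human ELF3 (an ETS-family transcription factor, also known as ESE-1, ESX or ERT) inserted by Gateway cloning. In E. coli it is maintained as a high-copy plasmid through a ColE1/pUC-type origin and selected with ampicillin via the AmpR β-lactamase gene. A partial f1 origin and remnants of lac regulatory sequence are also annotated in the backbone.

The expression cassette is driven by the CMV immediate-early enhancer and promoter, followed by short matches to tet operator-containing promoters, suggesting a tetracycline-regulatable CMV/TetO arrangement in cells that express the Tet repressor. Downstream lies an N-terminal composite tag: a birA-derived biotin ligase coding sequence, then an HA epitope fragment and two Strep-Tag II fragments. After an attB1 site comes the ELF3 open reading frame, flanked on its 3' side by attB2 and terminated by the bGH polyadenylation signal. The annotation identifies the ligase only as E. coli BirA, so whether it carries a promiscuous mutation is not stated. This layout allows both Strep-based affinity purification and biotin-ligase proximity labelling from a single fusion protein, with HA available for detection.

An FRT site sits directly upstream of a hygromycin resistance gene with no complete promoter annotated before it, followed by an SV40 poly(A) signal. This is the arrangement used for FLP-mediated integration into a genomic FRT landing site, where hygromycin selection recovers stable isogenic lines. The construct comes from a study mapping human transcription factor protein interaction networks and serves to express MAC-tagged ELF3.
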