Features (pLannotate 1.2.2; 27 found; start..end, strand, type, name):
    113..492     +  enhancer       CMV enhancer: human cytomegalovirus immediate early enhancer
    493..696     +  promoter       CMV promoter: human cytomegalovirus (CMV) immediate early promoter
    698..717     +  promoter       PLtetO-1 promoter (fragment): modified phage lambda PL promoter with tet operator sites (Lutz and Bujard, 1997)
    719..738     +  promoter       PLtetO-1 promoter (fragment): modified phage lambda PL promoter with tet operator sites (Lutz and Bujard, 1997)
    746..779     +  promoter       TRE3GV promoter (fragment): 3rd-generation Tet-responsive promoter that can be activated by binding of Tet-On® 3G, optimized for retroviral and lentiviral vectors
    939..1901    +  CDS            birA: BIRA_ECOLI - Also known as bioR, dhbB. Experimental evidence at protein level: Swiss-Prot protein existence level 1. Acts both as a biotin--[acetyl-CoA-carboxylase] ligase and a biotin-operon repressor. In the presence of ATP, BirA activates biotin to form the BirA-biotinyl-5'-adenylate (BirA-bio-5'-AMP or holoBirA) complex. HoloBirA can either transfer the biotinyl moiety to the biotin carboxyl carrier protein (BCCP) subunit of acetyl-CoA carboxylase, or bind to the biotin operator site and inhibit transcription of the operon. From Escherichia coli (strain K12).
   1902..1927    +  CDS            3xHA (fragment): three tandem HA epitope tags
   1959..1978    +  CDS            Strep-Tag II (fragment): peptide that binds Strep-Tactin®, an engineered form of streptavidin
   2019..2041    +  CDS            Strep-Tag II (fragment): peptide that binds Strep-Tactin®, an engineered form of streptavidin
   2056..2073    +  protein_bind   attB1 (fragment): mutant version of attB; core recombination site for the Gateway® BP reaction BP Clonase™
   2079..3188    +  CDS            ELF3: ELF3_HUMAN - Also known as ERT From Homo sapiens (Human).
   3193..3216    -  protein_bind   attB2: mutant version of attB; recombination site for the Gateway® BP reaction BP Clonase™
   3260..3484    +  polyA_signal   bGH poly(A) signal: bovine growth hormone polyadenylation signal
   3488..3509    +  promoter       SV40 promoter (fragment): SV40 enhancer and early promoter
   3530..3763    +  rep_origin     f1 ori (fragment) (sequence partly withheld): f1 bacteriophage origin of replication; arrow indicates direction of (+) strand synthesis
   3768..3815    +  protein_bind   FRT: FLP-mediated recombination occurs in the 8-bp core sequence TCTAGAAA (Turan and Bode, 2011). FLP recombinase from the Saccharomyces cerevisiae 2μ plasmid
   3823..4845    +  CDS            HygR: aminoglycoside phosphotransferase from E. coli; aph(4)-Ia; confers resistance to hygromycin
   4855..4980    +  CDS            ble (fragment): BLE_KLEPN - Experimental evidence at protein level: Swiss-Prot protein existence level 1. Binding protein with a strong affinity to the bleomycin family of antibiotics. Binds to CL990; an antimitotic-antibiotic compound. From Klebsiella pneumoniae.
   4975..5096    +  polyA_signal   SV40 poly(A) signal: SV40 polyadenylation signal
   5169..5185    -  protein_bind   lac operator: The lac repressor binds to the lac operator to inhibit transcription in E. coli. This inhibition can be relieved by adding lactose or isopropyl-β-D-thiogalactopyranoside (IPTG). lac repressor encoded by lacI
   5193..5223    -  promoter       lac promoter: promoter for the E. coli lac operon
   5238..5259    -  protein_bind   CAP binding site: CAP binding activates transcription in the presence of cAMP. E. coli catabolite activator protein
   5272..5364    -  CDS            lacI (fragment): lac repressor; lacI; The lac repressor binds to the lac operator to inhibit transcription in E. coli. This inhibition can be relieved by adding lactose or isopropyl-β-D-thiogalactopyranoside (IPTG).
   5547..6135    -  rep_origin     ori: high-copy-number ColE1/pMB1/pBR322/pUC origin of replication
   6306..7166    -  CDS            AmpR: β-lactamase; bla; confers resistance to ampicillin, carbenicillin, and related antibiotics
   7167..7271    -  promoter       AmpR promoter: bla
   7330..7382    -  misc_feature   bom (fragment): basis of mobility region from pBR322
>Addgene plasmid #187740 | MAC_N_ELF3 | addgene full sequence | sequence record 370457 | Addgene NGS Result
AGCAAAATTTAAGCTACAACAAGGCAAGGCTTGACCGACAATTGCATGAAGAATCTGCTTAGGGTTAGGC
GTTTTGCGCTGCTTCGCGATGTACGGGCCAGATATACGCGTTGACATTGATTATTGACTAGTTATTAATA
GTAATCAATTACGGGGTCATTAGTTCATAGCCCATATATGGAGTTCCGCGTTACATAACTTACGGTAAAT
GGCCCGCCTGGCTGACCGCCCAACGACCCCCGCCCATTGACGTCAATAATGACGTATGTTCCCATAGTAA
CGCCAATAGGGACTTTCCATTGACGTCAATGGGTGGAGTATTTACGGTAAACTGCCCACTTGGCAGTACA
TCAAGTGTATCATATGCCAAGTACGCCCCCTATTGACGTCAATGACGGTAAATGGCCCGCCTGGCATTAT
GCCCAGTACATGACCTTATGGGACTTTCCTACTTGGCAGTACATCTACGTATTAGTCATCGCTATTACCA
TGGTGATGCGGTTTTGGCAGTACATCAATGGGCGTGGATAGCGGTTTGACTCACGGGGATTTCCAAGTCT
CCACCCCATTGACGTCAATGGGAGTTTGTTTTGGCACCAAAATCAACGGGACTTTCCAAAATGTCGTAAC
AACTCCGCCCCATTGACGCAAATGGGCGGTAGGCGTGTACGGTGGGAGGTCTATATAAGCAGAGCTCTCC
CTATCAGTGATAGAGATCTCCCTATCAGTGATAGAGATCGTCGACGAGCTCGTTTAGTGAACCGTCAGAT
CGCCTGGAGACGCCATCCACGCTGTTTTGACCTCCATAGAAGACACCGGGACCGATCCAGCCTCCGGACT
CTAGCGTTTAAACTTAAGCTTGGTACCGAGCTCGGATCCACTAGTCCAGTGTGGTGGAATTCTGCAGATA
TCCAGCACAGTGGCGGCCGCTCGAGACCATGAAGGACAACACCGTGCCCCTGAAGCTGATCGCCCTGCTG
GCCAACGGCGAGTTCCACTCTGGCGAGCAGCTGGGCGAGACACTGGGCATGAGCAGAGCCGCCATCAACA
AGCACATCCAGACCCTGCGGGACTGGGGCGTGGACGTGTTCACAGTGCCCGGCAAGGGCTACAGCCTGCC
CGAGCCCATCCAGCTGCTGAACGCCAAGCAGATCCTGGGCCAGCTGGATGGCGGATCTGTGGCCGTGCTG
CCCGTGATCGACAGCACCAACCAGTATCTGCTCGACCGGATCGGCGAGCTGAAGTCCGGCGACGCCTGTA
TCGCCGAGTACCAGCAGGCCGGCAGAGGCGGCAGGGGCAGAAAGTGGTTCAGCCCCTTCGGCGCCAACCT
GTACCTGAGCATGTTCTGGAGACTGGAACAGGGCCCAGCCGCCGCTATTGGCCTGAGCCTGGTCATCGGC
ATCGTGATGGCCGAGGTGCTGCGGAAGCTGGGCGCCGACAAAGTGCGCGTGAAGTGGCCCAACGACCTGT
ATCTGCAGGACCGGAAGCTGGCCGGCATCCTGGTGGAACTGACCGGCAAAACAGGCGACGCCGCCCAGAT
CGTGATCGGCGCTGGCATCAACATGGCCATGCGGCGGGTGGAAGAGAGCGTGGTCAACCAGGGCTGGATC
ACCCTGCAGGAAGCCGGCATCAACCTGGACCGGAACACCCTGGCCGCCATGCTGATCAGAGAGCTGAGAG
CCGCCCTGGAACTGTTCGAGCAGGAAGGCCTGGCCCCCTACCTGAGCAGATGGGAGAAGCTGGACAACTT
CATCAACCGGCCCGTGAAACTGATCATCGGCGACAAAGAGATCTTCGGCATCAGCCGGGGCATCGACAAG
CAGGGGGCCCTGCTCCTGGAACAGGACGGCATCATCAAGCCCTGGATGGGCGGCGAGATCAGCCTGCGGA
GCGCCGAGAAGTACCCATACGATGTTCCTGACTATGCCGGTACCGAGCTCGGATCCACCATGGCTAGCTG
GAGCCACCCGCAGTTCGAGAAAGGTGGAGGTTCCGGAGGTGGATCGGGAGGTGGATCGTGGAGCCACCCG
CAGTTCGAAAAAGCGGCCGATATCACAAGTTTGTACAAAAAAGTTGGCATGGCTGCAACCTGTGAGATTA
GCAACATTTTTAGCAACTACTTCAGTGCGATGTACAGCTCGGAGGACTCCACCCTGGCCTCTGTTCCCCC
TGCTGCCACCTTTGGGGCCGATGACTTGGTACTGACCCTGAGCAACCCCCAGATGTCATTGGAGGGTACA
GAGAAGGCCAGCTGGTTGGGGGAACAGCCCCAGTTCTGGTCGAAGACGCAGGTTCTGGACTGGATCAGCT
ACCAAGTGGAGAAGAACAAGTACGACGCAAGCGCCATTGACTTCTCACGATGTGACATGGATGGCGCCAC
CCTCTGCAATTGTGCCCTTGAGGAGCTGCGTCTGGTCTTTGGGCCTCTGGGGGACCAACTCCATGCCCAG
CTGCGAGACCTCACTTCCAGCTCTTCTGATGAGCTCAGTTGGATCATTGAGCTGCTGGAGAAGGATGGCA
TGGCCTTCCAGGAGGCCCTAGACCCAGGGCCCTTTGACCAGGGCAGCCCCTTTGCCCAGGAGCTGCTGGA
CGACGGTCAGCAAGCCAGCCCCTACCACCCCGGCAGCTGTGGCGCAGGAGCCCCCTCCCCTGGCAGCTCT
GACGTCTCCACCGCAGGGACTGGTGCTTCTCGGAGCTCCCACTCCTCAGACTCCGGTGGAAGTGACGTGG
ACCTGGATCCCACTGATGGCAAGCTCTTCCCCAGCGATGGTTTTCGTGACTGCAAGAAGGGGGATCCCAA
GCACGGGAAGCGGAAACGAGGCCGGCCCCGAAAGCTGAGCAAAGAGTACTGGGACTGTCTCGAGGGCAAG
AAGAGCAAGCACGCGCCCAGAGGCACCCACCTGTGGGAGTTCATCCGGGACATCCTCATCCACCCGGAGC
TCAACGAGGGCCTCATGAAGTGGGAGAATCGGCATGAAGGCGTCTTCAAGTTCCTGCGCTCCGAGGCTGT
GGCCCAACTATGGGGCCAAAAGAAAAAGAACAGCAACATGACCTACGAGAAGCTGAGCCGGGCCATGAGG
TACTACTACAAACGGGAGATCCTGGAACGGGTGGATGGCCGGCGACTCGTCTACAAGTTTGGCAAAAACT
CAAGCGGCTGGAAGGAGGAAGAGGTTCTCCAGAGTCGAACTGCCCAACTTTCTTGTACAAAGTGGTGACG
TAAGCTAGGGGCCCGTTTAAACCCGCTGATCAGCCTCGACTGTGCCTTCTAGTTGCCAGCCATCTGTTGT
TTGCCCCTCCCCCGTGCCTTCCTTGACCCTGGAAGGTGCCACTCCCACTGTCCTTTCCTAATAAAATGAG
GAAATTGCATCGCATTGTCTGAGTAGGTGTCATTCTATTCTGGGGGGTGGGGTGGGGCAGGACAGCAAGG
GGGAGGATTGGGAAGACAATAGCAGGCATGCTGGGGATGCGGTGGGCTCTATGGCTTCTGAGGCGGAAAG
AACCAGCTGGGGCTCTAGGGGGTATCCCC
[124 nt withheld, positions 3530-3653]
C
[91 nt withheld, positions 3655-3745]
AGGGTGATGGTTCACGTACCTAGAAGTTCCTATTCCGAAGTTCCTATTCTCTAGAAAGTATAGGAACTTC
CTTGGCCAAAAAGCCTGAACTCACCGCGACGTCTGTCGAGAAGTTTCTGATCGAAAAGTTCGACAGCGTC
TCCGACCTGATGCAGCTCTCGGAGGGCGAAGAATCTCGTGCTTTCAGCTTCGATGTAGGAGGGCGTGGAT
ATGTCCTGCGGGTAAATAGCTGCGCCGATGGTTTCTACAAAGATCGTTATGTTTATCGGCACTTTGCATC
GGCCGCGCTCCCGATTCCGGAAGTGCTTGACATTGGGGAATTCAGCGAGAGCCTGACCTATTGCATCTCC
CGCCGTGCACAGGGTGTCACGTTGCAAGACCTGCCTGAAACCGAACTGCCCGCTGTTCTGCAGCCGGTCG
CGGAGGCCATGGATGCGATCGCTGCGGCCGATCTTAGCCAGACGAGCGGGTTCGGCCCATTCGGACCGCA
AGGAATCGGTCAATACACTACATGGCGTGATTTCATATGCGCGATTGCTGATCCCCATGTGTATCACTGG
CAAACTGTGATGGACGACACCGTCAGTGCGTCCGTCGCGCAGGCTCTCGATGAGCTGATGCTTTGGGCCG
AGGACTGCCCCGAAGTCCGGCACCTCGTGCACGCGGATTTCGGCTCCAACAATGTCCTGACGGACAATGG
CCGCATAACAGCGGTCATTGACTGGAGCGAGGCGATGTTCGGGGATTCCCAATACGAGGTCGCCAACATC
TTCTTCTGGAGGCCGTGGTTGGCTTGTATGGAGCAGCAGACGCGCTACTTCGAGCGGAGGCATCCGGAGC
TTGCAGGATCGCCGCGGCTCCGGGCGTATATGCTCCGCATTGGTCTTGACCAACTCTATCAGAGCTTGGT
TGACGGCAATTTCGATGATGCAGCTTGGGCGCAGGGTCGATGCGACGCAATCGTCCGATCCGGAGCCGGG
ACTGTCGGGCGTACACAAATCGCCCGCAGAAGCGCGGCCGTCTGGACCGATGGCTGTGTAGAAGTACTCG
CCGATAGTGGAAACCGACGCCCCAGCACTCGTCCGAGGGCAAAGGAATAGCACGTACTACGAGATTTCGA
TTCCACCGCCGCCTTCTATGAAAGGTTGGGCTTCGGAATCGTTTTCCGGGACGCCGGCTGGATGATCCTC
CAGCGCGGGGATCTCATGCTGGAGTTCTTCGCCCACCCCAACTTGTTTATTGCAGCTTATAATGGTTACA
AATAAAGCAATAGCATCACAAATTTCACAAATAAAGCATTTTTTTCACTGCATTCTAGTTGTGGTTTGTC
CAAACTCATCAATGTATCTTATCATGTCTGTATACCGTCGACCTCTAGCTAGAGCTTGGCGTAATCATGG
TCATAGCTGTTTCCTGTGTGAAATTGTTATCCGCTCACAATTCCACACAACATACGAGCCGGAAGCATAA
AGTGTAAAGCCTGGGGTGCCTAATGAGTGAGCTAACTCACATTAATTGCGTTGCGCTCACTGCCCGCTTT
CCAGTCGGGAAACCTGTCGTGCCAGCTGCATTAATGAATCGGCCAACGCGCGGGGAGAGGCGGTTTGCGT
ATTGGGCGCTCTTCCGCTTCCTCGCTCACTGACTCGCTGCGCTCGGTCGTTCGGCTGCGGCGAGCGGTAT
CAGCTCACTCAAAGGCGGTAATACGGTTATCCACAGAATCAGGGGATAACGCAGGAAAGAACATGTGAGC
AAAAGGCCAGCAAAAGGCCAGGAACCGTAAAAAGGCCGCGTTGCTGGCGTTTTTCCATAGGCTCCGCCCC
CCTGACGAGCATCACAAAAATCGACGCTCAAGTCAGAGGTGGCGAAACCCGACAGGACTATAAAGATACC
AGGCGTTTCCCCCTGGAAGCTCCCTCGTGCGCTCTCCTGTTCCGACCCTGCCGCTTACCGGATACCTGTC
CGCCTTTCTCCCTTCGGGAAGCGTGGCGCTTTCTCATAGCTCACGCTGTAGGTATCTCAGTTCGGTGTAG
GTCGTTCGCTCCAAGCTGGGCTGTGTGCACGAACCCCCCGTTCAGCCCGACCGCTGCGCCTTATCCGGTA
ACTATCGTCTTGAGTCCAACCCGGTAAGACACGACTTATCGCCACTGGCAGCAGCCACTGGTAACAGGAT
TAGCAGAGCGAGGTATGTAGGCGGTGCTACAGAGTTCTTGAAGTGGTGGCCTAACTACGGCTACACTAGA
AGAACAGTATTTGGTATCTGCGCTCTGCTGAAGCCAGTTACCTTCGGAAAAAGAGTTGGTAGCTCTTGAT
CCGGCAAACAAACCACCGCTGGTAGCGGTGGTTTTTTTGTTTGCAAGCAGCAGATTACGCGCAGAAAAAA
AGGATCTCAAGAAGATCCTTTGATCTTTTCTACGGGGTCTGACGCTCAGTGGAACGAAAACTCACGTTAA
GGGATTTTGGTCATGAGATTATCAAAAAGGATCTTCACCTAGATCCTTTTAAATTAAAAATGAAGTTTTA
AATCAATCTAAAGTATATATGAGTAAACTTGGTCTGACAGTTACCAATGCTTAATCAGTGAGGCACCTAT
CTCAGCGATCTGTCTATTTCGTTCATCCATAGTTGCCTGACTCCCCGTCGTGTAGATAACTACGATACGG
GAGGGCTTACCATCTGGCCCCAGTGCTGCAATGATACCGCGAGACCCACGCTCACCGGCTCCAGATTTAT
CAGCAATAAACCAGCCAGCCGGAAGGGCCGAGCGCAGAAGTGGTCCTGCAACTTTATCCGCCTCCATCCA
GTCTATTAATTGTTGCCGGGAAGCTAGAGTAAGTAGTTCGCCAGTTAATAGTTTGCGCAACGTTGTTGCC
ATTGCTACAGGCATCGTGGTGTCACGCTCGTCGTTTGGTATGGCTTCATTCAGCTCCGGTTCCCAACGAT
CAAGGCGAGTTACATGATCCCCCATGTTGTGCAAAAAAGCGGTTAGCTCCTTCGGTCCTCCGATCGTTGT
CAGAAGTAAGTTGGCCGCAGTGTTATCACTCATGGTTATGGCAGCACTGCATAATTCTCTTACTGTCATG
CCATCCGTAAGATGCTTTTCTGTGACTGGTGAGTACTCAACCAAGTCATTCTGAGAATAGTGTATGCGGC
GACCGAGTTGCTCTTGCCCGGCGTCAATACGGGATAATACCGCGCCACATAGCAGAACTTTAAAAGTGCT
CATCATTGGAAAACGTTCTTCGGGGCGAAAACTCTCAAGGATCTTACCGCTGTTGAGATCCAGTTCGATG
TAACCCACTCGTGCACCCAACTGATCTTCAGCATCTTTTACTTTCACCAGCGTTTCTGGGTGAGCAAAAA
CAGGAAGGCAAAATGCCGCAAAAAAGGGAATAAGGGCGACACGGAAATGTTGAATACTCATACTCTTCCT
TTTTCAATATTATTGAAGCATTTATCAGGGTTATTGTCTCATGAGCGGATACATATTTGAATGTATTTAG
AAAAATAAACAAATAGGGGTTCCGCGCACATTTCCCCGAAAAGTGCCACCTGACGTCGACGGATCGGGAG
ATCTCCCGATCCCCTATGGTGCACTCTCAGTACAATCTGCTCTGATGCCGCATAGTTAAGCCAGTATCTG
CTCCCTGCTTGTGTGTTGGAGGTCGCTGAGTAGTGCGCG
